>Addgene plasmid #160006 | pMTU-DO-LEU | addgene full sequence | sequence record 317069 | Addgene NGS Result
GAATTCGCATCTAGACTGATGAGACGTGGTAGAGCCACAAACAGCCGGTACAAGCAACGATCTCCAGGAC
CATCTGAATCATGCGCGGATGACACGAACTCACGACGGCGATCACAGACATTAACCCACAGTACAGACAC
TGCGACAACGTGGCAATTCGTCGCAATACAACGTGAGACCGAAAGTGAAACGTGATTTCATGCGTCATTT
TGAACATTTTGTAAATCTTATTTAATAATGTGTGCGGCAATTCACATTTAATTTATGAATGTTTTCTTAA
CATCGCGGCAACTCAAGAAACGGCAGGTTCGGATCTTAGCTACTAGAGAAAGAGGAGAAATACTAGATGC
GTAAAGGCGAAGAGCTGTTCACTGGTGTCGTCCCTATTCTGGTGGAACTGGATGGTGATGTCAACGGTCA
TAAGTTTTCCGTGCGTGGCGAGGGTGAAGGTGACGCAACTAATGGTAAACTGACGCTGAAGTTCATCTGT
ACTACTGGTAAACTGCCGGTTCCTTGGCCGACTCTGGTAACGACGCTGACTTATGGTGTTCAGTGCTTTG
CTCGTTATCCGGACCATATGAAGCAGCATGACTTCTTCAAGTCCGCCATGCCGGAAGGCTATGTGCAGGA
ACGCACGATTTCCTTTAAGGATGACGGCACGTACAAAACGCGTGCGGAAGTGAAATTTGAAGGCGATACC
CTGGTAAACCGCATTGAGCTGAAAGGCATTGACTTTAAAGAGGACGGCAATATCCTGGGCCATAAGCTGG
AATACAATTTTAACAGCCACAATGTTTACATCACCGCCGATAAACAAAAAAATGGCATTAAAGCGAATTT
TAAAATTCGCCACAACGTGGAGGATGGCAGCGTGCAGCTGGCTGATCACTACCAGCAAAACACTCCAATC
GGTGATGGTCCTGTTCTGCTGCCAGACAATCACTATCTGAGCACGCAAAGCGTTCTGTCTAAAGATCCGA
ACGAGAAACGCGATCATATGGTTCTGCTGGAGTTCGTAACCGCAGCGGGCATCACGCATGGTATGGATGA
ACTGTACAAATGACCAGGCATCAAATAAAACGAAAGGCTCAGTCGAAAGACTGGGCCTTTCGTTTTATCT
GTTGTTTGTCGGTGAACGCTCTCTACTAGAGTCACACTGGCTCACCTTCGGGTGGGCCTTTCTGCGTTTA
TAGGTCTCAGCTGGAAATCTGCTCGTCAGTGGTGCTCACACTGACGAATCATGTACAGATCATACCGATG
ACTGCCTGGCGACTCACAACTAAGCAAGACAGCCGGAACCAGCGCCGGCGAACACCACTGCATATATGGC
ATATCACAACAGTCCACGTCTCAAGCAGTTACAGAGATGTTACGAACCACTAGTGCACTGCAGTACATCG
AGGAGAACTTCTAGTATATCTACATACCTAATATTATTGCCTTATTAAAAATGGAATCCCAACAATTACA
TCAAAATCCACATTCTCTTCAAAATCAATTGTCCTGTACTTCCTTGTTCATGTGTGTTCAAAAACGTTAT
ATTTATAGGATAATTATACTCTATTTCTCAACAAGTAATTGGTTGTTTGGCCGAGCGGTCTAAGGCGCCT
GATTCAAGAAATATCTTGACCGCAGTTAACTGTGGGAATACTCAGGTATCGTAAGATGCAAGAGTTCGAA
TCTCTTAGCAACCATTATTTTTTTCCTCAACATAACGAGAACACACAGGGGCGCTATCGCACAGAATCAA
ATTCGATGACTGGAAATTTTTTGTTAATTTCAGAGGTCGCCTGACGCATATACCTTTTTCAACTGAAAAA
TTGGGAGAAAAAGGAAAGGTGAGAGCGCCGGAACCGGCTTTTCATATAGAATAGAGAAGCGTTCATGACT
AAATGCTTGCATCACAATACTTGAAGTTGACAATATTATTTAAGGACCTATTGTTTTTTCCAATAGGTGG
TTAGCAATCGTCTTACTTTCTAACTTTTCTTACCTTTTACATTTCAGCAATATATATATATATATTTCAA
GGATATACCATTCTAATGTCTGCCCCTAAGAAGATCGTCGTTTTGCCAGGTGACCACGTTGGTCAAGAAA
TCACAGCCGAAGCCATTAAGGTTCTTAAAGCTATTTCTGATGTTCGTTCCAATGTCAAGTTCGATTTCGA
AAATCATTTAATTGGTGGTGCTGCTATCGATGCTACAGGTGTTCCACTTCCAGATGAGGCGCTGGAAGCC
TCCAAGAAGGCTGATGCCGTTTTGTTAGGTGCTGTGGGTGGTCCTAAATGGGGAACCGGTAGTGTTAGAC
CTGAACAAGGTTTACTAAAAATCCGTAAAGAACTTCAATTGTACGCCAACTTAAGACCATGTAACTTTGC
ATCCGACTCTCTTTTAGACTTATCTCCAATCAAGCCACAATTTGCTAAAGGTACTGACTTCGTTGTTGTC
AGAGAATTAGTGGGAGGTATTTACTTTGGTAAGAGAAAGGAGGACGATGGTGATGGTGTCGCTTGGGATA
GTGAACAATACACCGTTCCAGAAGTGCAAAGAATCACAAGAATGGCCGCTTTCATGGCCCTACAACATGA
GCCACCATTGCCTATTTGGTCCTTGGATAAAGCTAATGTTTTGGCCTCTTCAAGATTATGGAGAAAAACT
GTGGAGGAAACCATCAAGAACGAATTTCCTACATTGAAGGTTCAACATCAATTGATTGATTCTGCCGCCA
TGATCCTAGTTAAGAACCCAACCCACCTAAATGGTATTATAATCACCAGCAACATGTTTGGTGATATCAT
CTCCGATGAAGCCTCCGTTATCCCAGGTTCCTTGGGTTTGTTGCCATCTGCGTCCTTGGCCTCTTTGCCA
GACAAGAACACCGCATTTGGTTTGTACGAACCATGCCACGGTTCTGCTCCAGATTTGCCAAAGAATAAGG
TCAACCCTATCGCCACTATCTTGTCTGCTGCAATGATGTTGAAATTGTCATTGAACTTGCCTGAAGAAGG
TAAGGCCATTGAAGATGCAGTTAAAAAGGTTTTGGATGCAGGTATCAGAACTGGTGATTTAGGTGGTTCC
AACAGTACCACCGAAGTCGGTGATGCTGTCGCCGAAGAAGTTAAGAAAATCCTTGCTTAACCTGGAGGAC
CCTTCTCTTTAGACTATTCTACTCTTATGCACGTAAAAAATTCTAGGAAATATGTATTAACTAGGAGTAA
AATAACCGGCTAGTGGCATTCATATAGCCGTCTGTTTACATCTACATCACACATTTCGAGTGTATATCTC
GCAACGTTGGCGTTAAATAGGCAGGAGTTTCTACGCAAGACTTCTTGAAGTGAAAACCAACTTTCAGTCT
TCAAACTAAAAATGAAAATCAGTGGGCTAAATTCAGCATAATACCTGTGGATATAATTACATACAAAAAT
ATAATTAAAAATATACGTTAAAAATAATTTATTTTTGTAAAAACTATAAAATATATTTTACTTTCGGAAC
AACTTTTTAACTTATAATTTTGTTTTAAATAAAAACATTGTATTTAAAAATAATAAATTATTAAATAAAA
TTTTAAAGTATGTTTATTTAAAATATAGAATACTATTAAAATTACTTTAAACTTTAAAATAAAAAAATAA
TAAATTATATAGTTTTAAAATTAATAAATTTTATACACGTGACCAGATCATAATAGTTTTCTTTCCTTGC
CGAGCGGCCGCGTGTTACAACCAATTAACCAATTCTGATTAGAAAAACTCATCGAGCATCAAATGAAACT
GCAATTTATTCATATCAGGATTATCAATACCATATTTTTGAAAAAGCCGTTTCTGTAATGAAGGAGAAAA
CTCACCGAGGCAGTTCCATAGGATGGCAAGATCCTGGTATCGGTCTGCGATTCCGACTCGTCCAACATCA
ATACAACCTATTAATTTCCCCTCGTCAAAAATAAGGTTATCAAGTGAGAAATCACCATGAGTGACGACTG
AATCCGGTGAGAATGGCAAAAGCTTATGCATTTCTTTCCAGACTTGTTCAACAGGCCAGCCATTACGCTC
GTCATCAAAATCACTCGCATCAACCAAACCGTTATTCATTCGTGATTGCGCCTGAGCGAGGCGAAATACG
CGATCGCTGTTAAAAGGACAATTACAAACAGGAATCGAATGCAACCGGCGCAGGAACACTGCCAGCGCAT
CAACAATATTTTCACCTGAATCAGGATATTCTTCTAATACCTGGAATGCTGTTTTCCCGGGGATCGCAGT
GGTGAGTAACCATGCATCATCAGGAGTACGGATAAAATGCTTGATGGTCGGAAGAGGCATAAATTCCGTC
AGCCAGTTTAGTCTGACCATCTCATCTGTAACATCATTGGCAACGCTACCTTTGCCATGTTTCAGAAACA
ACTCTGGCGCATCGGGCTTCCCATACAATCGATAGATTGTCGCACCTGATTGCCCGACATTATCGCGAGC
CCATTTATACCCATATAAATCAGCATCCATGTTGGAATTTAATCGCGGCCTGGAGCAAGACGTTTCCCGT
TGAATATGGCTCATAACACCCCTTGTATTACTGTTTATGTAAGCAGACAGTTTTATTGTTCATGATGATA
TATTTTTATCTTGTGCAATGTAACATCAGAGATTTTGAGACACAACGTGGCTTTGTTGAATAAATCGAAC
TTTTGCTGAGTTGAAGGATCAGTCATGACCAAAATCCCTTAACGTGAGTTTTCGTTCCACTGAGCGTCAG
ACCCCGTAGAAAAGATCAAAGGATCTTCTTGAGATCCTTTTTTTCTGCGCGTAATCTGCTGCTTGCAAAC
AAAAAAACCACCGCTACCAGCGGTGGTTTGTTTGCCGGATCAAGAGCTACCAACTCTTTTTCCGAAGGTA
ACTGGCTTCAGCAGAGCGCAGATACCAAATACTGTTCTTCTAGTGTAGCCGTAGTTAGGCCACCACTTCA
AGAACTCTGTAGCACCGCCTACATACCTCGCTCTGCTAATCCTGTTACCAGTGGCTGCTGCCAGTGGCGA
TAAGTCGTGTCTTACCGGGTTGGACTCAAGACGATAGTTACCGGATAAGGCGCAGCGGTCGGGCTGAACG
GGGGGTTCGTGCACACAGCCCAGCTTGGAGCGAACGACCTACACCGAACTGAGATACCTACAGCGTGAGC
TATGAGAAAGCGCCACGCTTCCCGAAGGGAGAAAGGCGGACAGGTATCCGGTAAGCGGCAGGGTCGGAAC
AGGAGAGCGCACGAGGGAGCTTCCAGGGGGAAACGCCTGGTATCTTTATAGTCCTGTCGGGTTTCGCCAC
CTCTGACTTGAGCGTCGATTTTTGTGATGCTCGTCAGGGGGGCGGAGCCTATGGAAAAACGCCAGCAACG
CGGCCTTTTTACGGTTCCTGGCCTTTTGCTGGCCTTTTGCTCACATGTTCTTTCCTGCGTTATCCCCTGA
TTCTGTGGATAACCGTGCGGCCGCCCCT
Features (pLannotate 1.2.2; 9 found; start..end, strand, type, name):
    347..1060    +  CDS            superfolder GFP: GFP variant that folds robustly even when fused to poorly folded proteins (Pédelacq et al., 2006)
   1072..1143    +  terminator     rrnB T1 terminator: transcription terminator T1 from the E. coli rrnB gene
   1159..1186    +  terminator     T7Te terminator: phage T7 early transcription terminator
   1421..1498    +  CDS            YO192_YEAST (fragment): Experimental evidence at protein level: Swiss-Prot protein existence level 1. From Saccharomyces cerevisiae (strain ATCC 204508 / S288c) (Baker's yeast).
   1638..2045    +  promoter       LEU2 promoter: S. cerevisiae LEU2
   2046..3137    +  CDS            LEU2: LEU3_YEAST - Experimental evidence at protein level: Swiss-Prot protein existence level 1. Catalyzes the oxidation of 3-carboxy-2-hydroxy-4- methylpentanoate (3-isopropylmalate) to 3-carboxy-4-methyl-2- oxopentanoate. The product decarboxylates to 4-methyl-2 oxopentanoate. From Saccharomyces cerevisiae (strain ATCC 204508 / S288c) (Baker's yeast).
   3523..3539    +  misc_feature   cos (fragment): lambda cos site; allows packaging into phage lambda particles
   3749..4564    -  CDS            KanR: aminoglycoside phosphotransferase; aph(3')-Ia; confers resistance to kanamycin in bacteria or G418 (Geneticin®) in eukaryotes
   4789..5377    +  rep_origin     ori: high-copy-number ColE1/pMB1/pBR322/pUC origin of replication
