[The description below was written by a language model from this plasmid's Addgene catalogue record and pLannotate feature annotations shown in this document.]
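Description:
pMTU-DO-LEU is an empty-backbone shuttle vector for low-copy gene expression in the yeast Kluyveromyces marxianus. It was assembled from parts of the MoClo Yeast Toolkit together with a yeast replication origin supplied by the depositing lab. In E. coli it replicates at high copy from a ColE1/pUC-type origin and is selected with kanamycin through an aph(3')-Ia (KanR) gene. In yeast it is maintained by complementation of leucine auxotrophy, using the S. cerevisiae LEU2 coding sequence, which encodes 3-isopropylmalate dehydrogenase, under its native LEU2 promoter. The yeast origin responsible for low-copy maintenance is not picked up by the automated annotation. It may lie in one of the unannotated stretches, such as the region between LEU2 and KanR, where only a short, probably incidental, cos-like fragment is called.

The record lists no expression promoter or insert, as expected for an acceptor vector. The annotated sequence does contain a superfolder GFP coding sequence followed by the bacterial rrnB T1 and T7Te terminators. In Yeast Toolkit-style vectors, this arrangement typically serves as a bacterial GFP dropout cassette: Golden Gate assembly replaces it with the transcription unit of interest, so correct clones appear as non-fluorescent colonies. The "DO" in the name fits this reading, but the record does not state it explicitly. The sequenced record (about 5.5 kb) is longer than the listed backbone size (about 4.5 kb), a difference roughly matching the dropout cassette. The associated publication concerns engineering K. marxianus as a chassis for producing aromatic compounds, so the vector probably carries pathway or test genes in leucine-auxotrophic strains.
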