Addgene plasmid #160006: pMTU-DO-LEU
Purpose: (Empty Backbone) Low-copy expression vector for K. marxianus, leucine selection
Depositing lab: John Morrissey. Depositing organization: University College Cork. Publication: Rational engineering of Kluyveromyces marxianus to create a chassis for the production of aromatic products. Rajkumar AS, Morrissey JP. Microb Cell Fact. 2020 Nov 11;19(1):207. doi: 10.1186/s12934-020-01461-7. PubMed 33176787.
Backbone
  Vector backbone: Constructed from MoClo Yeast Toolkit (Kit # 1000000061) and our own yeast origin, also available as Addgene plasmid 125059
  Backbone manufacturer: Partially Addgene
  Backbone size (bp): 4462
  Vector type: Yeast Expression ; Kluyveromyces marxianus
  Promoter: n/a
  Selectable markers: LEU2
Growth in bacteria
  Bacterial resistance: Kanamycin, 50 μg/mL
  Growth temperature: 37°C
  Growth strain: DH5alpha
  Copy number: High Copy
Gene/Insert
  Sequencing primers: 5′ tttgctggccttttgctc; 3′ gcagtttcatttgatgctcga
Terms and licenses: Academic/Nonprofit Terms; Industry Terms: Not Available to Industry
How to cite: pMTU-DO-LEU was a gift from John Morrissey (Addgene plasmid # 160006 ; http://n2t.net/addgene:160006 ; RRID:Addgene_160006)
